Addgene plasmid #25920: pCherry-FRB
Depositing lab: Klaus Hahn. Depositing organization: University of North Carolina at Chapel Hill. Publication: Engineered allosteric activation of kinases in living cells. Karginov AV, Ding F, Kota P, Dokholyan NV, Hahn KM. Nat Biotechnol. 2010 Jul;28(7):743-7. doi: 10.1038/nbt.1639. Epub 2010 Jun 27. PubMed 20581846.
Backbone
  Vector backbone: pCherry
  Backbone size w/o insert (bp): 3900
  Vector type: Mammalian Expression
Growth in bacteria
  Bacterial resistance: Kanamycin, 50 μg/mL
  Growth temperature: 37°C
  Growth strain: DH5alpha
  Copy number: High Copy
Gene/Insert
  Gene/Insert name: FRB (alt name: FKBP12-Rapamycin Binding domain of mTOR)
  Species: H. sapiens (human)
  Insert size (bp): 360
  Entrez Gene: MTOR (a.k.a. FRAP, FRAP1, FRAP2, RAFT1, RAPT1, SKS)
  Tag / fusion protein: mCherry (N terminal on backbone)
  Cloning method: Restriction Enzyme; 5′ cloning site BglII (not destroyed); 3′ cloning site BamHI (not destroyed)
  Sequencing primers: 5′ CMV-Fw
Terms and licenses: Academic/Nonprofit Terms; Industry Terms: Not Available to Industry
Depositor comments: FRB is a small domain derived from full length mTOR. In brief, rapamycin binds to a protein called FKBP12. Rapamycin bound to FKBP12 inhibits mTOR signaling
How to cite: pCherry-FRB was a gift from Klaus Hahn (Addgene plasmid # 25920 ; http://n2t.net/addgene:25920 ; RRID:Addgene_25920)
