[The description below was written by a language model from this plasmid's Addgene catalogue record and pLannotate feature annotations shown in this document.]
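Description:
pCherry-FRB is a mammalian expression plasmid built on the pCherry backbone, a C1-style fluorescent protein fusion vector. It encodes the FKBP12-rapamycin binding (FRB) domain of human mTOR fused to the C-terminus of mCherry. In the roughly 5 kb depositor sequence, the human cytomegalovirus immediate early enhancer and promoter drive the mCherry coding sequence. This is followed by a remnant of the multiple cloning site, then the FRB insert placed between BglII and BamHI sites, and an SV40 polyadenylation signal. The automated annotation matches the insert to FRB*, the T2098L variant that binds synthetic rapamycin analogues. The catalogue fields simply call it FRB and list no mutation, so the record does not settle whether this substitution is actually present.

The plasmid replicates in E. coli at high copy from a ColE1/pUC-type origin and also carries an f1 origin for single-stranded DNA production. A single Tn5 aminoglycoside phosphotransferase gene (NeoR/KanR) sits behind tandem bacterial (bla) and SV40 early promoters and ends in an HSV TK polyadenylation signal. It confers kanamycin resistance in bacteria and allows G418 selection of transfected mammalian cells. The short large T antigen, ble and bGH poly(A) fragments in the feature table appear to be backbone remnants or partial annotation matches rather than functional elements.

Rapamycin bound to FKBP12 associates with FRB, so this red fluorescent FRB fusion can serve as the soluble partner in rapamycin-induced dimerisation experiments in living cells. The associated publication concerns engineered allosteric activation of kinases, which fits that use, with mCherry allowing expression and localisation to be monitored.
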