Features (pLannotate 1.2.2; 15 found; start..end, strand, type, name):
     61..364     +  enhancer       CMV enhancer: human cytomegalovirus immediate early enhancer
    365..568     +  promoter       CMV promoter: human cytomegalovirus (CMV) immediate early promoter
    600..1307    +  CDS            mCherry: mCherry is a basic (constitutively fluorescent) red fluorescent protein published in 2004, derived from Discosoma sp.. It is reported to be a very rapidly-maturing monomer with low acid sensitivity.
   1308..1342    +  misc_feature   MCS (fragment): multiple cloning site
   1356..1634    +  CDS            FRB*: T2098L mutant of FKBP-rapamycin binding domain of human FRAP binds synthetic ligands such as AP21967
   1702..1786    +  CDS            large T antigen (fragment): large T antigen from SV40 (simian virus 40)
   1809..1930    +  polyA_signal   SV40 poly(A) signal: SV40 polyadenylation signal
   1964..2392    -  rep_origin     f1 ori (sequence partly withheld): f1 bacteriophage origin of replication; arrow indicates direction of (+) strand synthesis
   2419..2523    +  promoter       AmpR promoter: bla
   2525..2882    +  promoter       SV40 promoter: SV40 enhancer and early promoter
   2917..3711    +  CDS            NeoR/KanR: aminoglycoside phosphotransferase from Tn5; aph(3')-II (or nptII); confers resistance to neomycin, kanamycin, and G418 (Geneticin®)
   3732..3884    +  CDS            ble (fragment): BLE_KLEPN - Experimental evidence at protein level: Swiss-Prot protein existence level 1. Binding protein with a strong affinity to the bleomycin family of antibiotics. Binds to CL990; an antimitotic-antibiotic compound. From Klebsiella pneumoniae.
   3943..3990    +  polyA_signal   HSV TK poly(A) signal: herpes simplex virus thymidine kinase polyadenylation signal (Cole and Stacy, 1985)
   4081..4097    -  polyA_signal   bGH poly(A) signal (fragment): bovine growth hormone polyadenylation signal
   4319..4907    +  rep_origin     ori: high-copy-number ColE1/pMB1/pBR322/pUC origin of replication
>Addgene plasmid #25920 | pCherry-FRB | depositor full sequence | sequence record 12148 | Author sequence
TAGTTATTAATAGTAATCAATTACGGGGTCATTAGTTCATAGCCCATATATGGAGTTCCGCGTTACATAA
CTTACGGTAAATGGCCCGCCTGGCTGACCGCCCAACGACCCCCGCCCATTGACGTCAATAATGACGTATG
TTCCCATAGTAACGCCAATAGGGACTTTCCATTGACGTCAATGGGTGGAGTATTTACGGTAAACTGCCCA
CTTGGCAGTACATCAAGTGTATCATATGCCAAGTACGCCCCCTATTGACGTCAATGACGGTAAATGGCCC
GCCTGGCATTATGCCCAGTACATGACCTTATGGGACTTTCCTACTTGGCAGTACATCTACGTATTAGTCA
TCGCTATTACCATGGTGATGCGGTTTTGGCAGTACATCAATGGGCGTGGATAGCGGTTTGACTCACGGGG
ATTTCCAAGTCTCCACCCCATTGACGTCAATGGGAGTTTGTTTTGGCACCAAAATCAACGGGACTTTCCA
AAATGTCGTAACAACTCCGCCCCATTGACGCAAATGGGCGGTAGGCGTGTACGGTGGGAGGTCTATATAA
GCAGAGCTGGTTTAGTGAACCGTCAGATCCGCTAGCACCATGGTGAGCAAGGGCGAGGAGGATAACATGG
CCATCATCAAGGAGTTCATGCGCTTCAAGGTGCACATGGAGGGCTCCGTGAACGGCCACGAGTTCGAGAT
CGAGGGCGAGGGCGAGGGCCGCCCCTACGAGGGCACCCAGACCGCCAAGCTGAAGGTGACCAAGGGTGGC
CCCCTGCCCTTCGCCTGGGACATCCTGTCCCCTCAGTTCATGTACGGCTCCAAGGCCTACGTGAAGCACC
CCGCCGACATCCCCGACTACTTGAAGCTGTCCTTCCCCGAGGGCTTCAAGTGGGAGCGCGTGATGAACTT
CGAGGACGGCGGCGTGGTGACCGTGACCCAGGACTCCTCCCTGCAGGACGGCGAGTTCATCTACAAGGTG
AAGCTGCGCGGCACCAACTTCCCCTCCGACGGCCCCGTAATGCAGAAGAAGACCATGGGCTGGGAGGCCT
CCTCCGAGCGGATGTACCCCGAGGACGGCGCCCTGAAGGGCGAGATCAAGCAGAGGCTGAAGCTGAAGGA
CGGCGGCCACTACGACGCTGAGGTCAAGACCACCTACAAGGCCAAGAAGCCCGTGCAGCTGCCCGGCGCC
TACAACGTCAACATCAAGTTGGACATCACCTCCCACAACGAGGACTACACCATCGTGGAACAGTACGAAC
GCGCCGAGGGCCGCCACTCCACCGGCGGCATGGACGAGCTGTACAAGTCCGGACTCAGATCTCGAGCTCA
AGCTTCGAATTCAATGGCTTCTAGAATCCTCTGGCATGAGATGTGGCATGAAGGCCTGGAAGAGGCATCT
CGTTTGTACTTTGGGGAAAGGAACGTGAAAGGCATGTTTGAGGTGCTGGAGCCCTTGCATGCTATGATGG
AACGGGGCCCCCAGACTCTGAAGGAAACATCCTTTAATCAGGCCTATGGTCGAGATTTAATGGAGGCCCA
AGAGTGGTGCAGGAAGTACATGAAATCAGGGAATGTCAAGGACCTCCTCCAAGCCTGGGACCTCTATTAT
CATGTGTTCCGACGAATCTCAAAGACTAGTTAACCGTACGACGTACCAGACTACGCATAAGAAAAGTGAG
GATCCACCGGATCTAGATAACTGATCATAATCAGCCATACCACATTTGTAGAGGTTTTACTTGCTTTAAA
AAACCTCCCACACCTCCCCCTGAACCTGAAACATAAAATGAATGCAATTGTTGTTGTTAACTTGTTTATT
GCAGCTTATAATGGTTACAAATAAAGCAATAGCATCACAAATTTCACAAATAAAGCATTTTTTTCACTGC
ATTCTAGTTGTGGTTTGTCCAAACTCATCAATGTATCTTAAGGCGTAAATTGTAAGCGTTAATATTTTGT
TAAAATTCGCGTTAAATTTTTGTTAAATCAGCTCATTTTTTAACCAATAGGCCGAAATCGGCAAAATCCC
TTATAAATCAAAAGAATAGACCGAGATAGGGT
[37 nt withheld, positions 2063-2099]
AAAGAACGTGGACTCCAACGTCAAAGG
[49 nt withheld, positions 2127-2175]
T
[91 nt withheld, positions 2177-2267]
G
[124 nt withheld, positions 2269-2392]
CAGGTGGCACTTTTCGGGGAAATGTGCGCGGAACCCCTATTTGTTTATTTTTCTAAATACATTCAAATAT
GTATCCGCTCATGAGACAATAACCCTGATAAATGCTTCAATAATATTGAAAAAGGAAGAGTCCTGAGGCG
GAAAGAACCAGCTGTGGAATGTGTGTCAGTTAGGGTGTGGAAAGTCCCCAGGCTCCCCAGCAGGCAGAAG
TATGCAAAGCATGCATCTCAATTAGTCAGCAACCAGGTGTGGAAAGTCCCCAGGCTCCCCAGCAGGCAGA
AGTATGCAAAGCATGCATCTCAATTAGTCAGCAACCATAGTCCCGCCCCTAACTCCGCCCATCCCGCCCC
TAACTCCGCCCAGTTCCGCCCATTCTCCGCCCCATGGCTGACTAATTTTTTTTATTTATGCAGAGGCCGA
GGCCGCCTCGGCCTCTGAGCTATTCCAGAAGTAGTGAGGAGGCTTTTTTGGAGGCCTAGGCTTTTGCAAA
GATCGATCAAGAGACAGGATGAGGATCGTTTCGCATGATTGAACAAGATGGATTGCACGCAGGTTCTCCG
GCCGCTTGGGTGGAGAGGCTATTCGGCTATGACTGGGCACAACAGACAATCGGCTGCTCTGATGCCGCCG
TGTTCCGGCTGTCAGCGCAGGGGCGCCCGGTTCTTTTTGTCAAGACCGACCTGTCCGGTGCCCTGAATGA
ACTGCAAGACGAGGCAGCGCGGCTATCGTGGCTGGCCACGACGGGCGTTCCTTGCGCAGCTGTGCTCGAC
GTTGTCACTGAAGCGGGAAGGGACTGGCTGCTATTGGGCGAAGTGCCGGGGCAGGATCTCCTGTCATCTC
ACCTTGCTCCTGCCGAGAAAGTATCCATCATGGCTGATGCAATGCGGCGGCTGCATACGCTTGATCCGGC
TACCTGCCCATTCGACCACCAAGCGAAACATCGCATCGAGCGAGCACGTACTCGGATGGAAGCCGGTCTT
GTCGATCAGGATGATCTGGACGAAGAGCATCAGGGGCTCGCGCCAGCCGAACTGTTCGCCAGGCTCAAGG
CGAGCATGCCCGACGGCGAGGATCTCGTCGTGACCCATGGCGATGCCTGCTTGCCGAATATCATGGTGGA
AAATGGCCGCTTTTCTGGATTCATCGACTGTGGCCGGCTGGGTGTGGCGGACCGCTATCAGGACATAGCG
TTGGCTACCCGTGATATTGCTGAAGAGCTTGGCGGCGAATGGGCTGACCGCTTCCTCGTGCTTTACGGTA
TCGCCGCTCCCGATTCGCAGCGCATCGCCTTCTATCGCCTTCTTGACGAGTTCTTCTGAGCGGGACTCTG
GGGTTCGAAATGACCGACCAAGCGACGCCCAACCTGCCATCACGAGATTTCGATTCCACCGCCGCCTTCT
ATGAAAGGTTGGGCTTCGGAATCGTTTTCCGGGACGCCGGCTGGATGATCCTCCAGCGCGGGGATCTCAT
GCTGGAGTTCTTCGCCCACCCTAGGGGGAGGCTAACTGAAACACGGAAGGAGACAATACCGGAAGGAACC
CGCGCTATGACGGCAATAAAAAGACAGAATAAAACGCACGGTGTTGGGTCGTTTGTTCATAAACGCGGGG
TTCGGTCCCAGGGCTGGCACTCTGTCGATACCCCACCGAGACCCCATTGGGGCCAATACGCCCGCGTTTC
TTCCTTTTCCCCACCCCACCCCCCAAGTTCGGGTGAAGGCCCAGGGCTCGCAGCCAACGTCGGGGCGGCA
GGCCCTGCCATAGCCTCAGGTTACTCATATATACTTTAGATTGATTTAAAACTTCATTTTTAATTTAAAA
GGATCTAGGTGAAGATCCTTTTTGATAATCTCATGACCAAAATCCCTTAACGTGAGTTTTCGTTCCACTG
AGCGTCAGACCCCGTAGAAAAGATCAAAGGATCTTCTTGAGATCCTTTTTTTCTGCGCGTAATCTGCTGC
TTGCAAACAAAAAAACCACCGCTACCAGCGGTGGTTTGTTTGCCGGATCAAGAGCTACCAACTCTTTTTC
CGAAGGTAACTGGCTTCAGCAGAGCGCAGATACCAAATACTGTCCTTCTAGTGTAGCCGTAGTTAGGCCA
CCACTTCAAGAACTCTGTAGCACCGCCTACATACCTCGCTCTGCTAATCCTGTTACCAGTGGCTGCTGCC
AGTGGCGATAAGTCGTGTCTTACCGGGTTGGACTCAAGACGATAGTTACCGGATAAGGCGCAGCGGTCGG
GCTGAACGGGGGGTTCGTGCACACAGCCCAGCTTGGAGCGAACGACCTACACCGAACTGAGATACCTACA
GCGTGAGCTATGAGAAAGCGCCACGCTTCCCGAAGGGAGAAAGGCGGACAGGTATCCGGTAAGCGGCAGG
GTCGGAACAGGAGAGCGCACGAGGGAGCTTCCAGGGGGAAACGCCTGGTATCTTTATAGTCCTGTCGGGT
TTCGCCACCTCTGACTTGAGCGTCGATTTTTGTGATGCTCGTCAGGGGGGCGGAGCCTATGGAAAAACGC
CAGCAACGCGGCCTTTTTACGGTTCCTGGCCTTTTGCTGGCCTTTTGCTCACATGTTCTTTCCTGCGTTA
TCCCCTGATTCTGTGGATAACCGTATTACCGCCATGCAT
