>Addgene plasmid #25920 | pCherry-FRB | addgene partial sequence | sequence record 31659 | 25920 with mCherry-F
NGTACCCCGAGGACGGCGCCCTGAAGGGCGAGATCAAGCAGAGGCTGAAGCTGAAGGACGGCGGCCACTA
CGACGCTGAGGTCAAGACCACCTACAAGGCCAAGAAGCCCGTGCAGCTGCCCGGCGCCTACAACGTCAAC
ATCAAGTTGGACATCACCTCCCACAACGAGGACTACACCATCGTGGAACAGTACGAACGCGCCGAGGGCC
GCCACTCCACCGGCGGCATGGACGAGCTGTACAAGTCCGGACTCAGATCTCGAGCTCAAGCTTCGAATTC
AATGGCTTCTAGAATCCTCTGGCATGAGATGTGGCATGAAGGCCTGGAAGAGGCATCTCGTTTGTACTTT
GGGGAAAGGAACGTGAAAGGCATGTTTGAGGTGCTGGAGCCCTTGCATGCTATGATGGAACGGGGCCCCC
AGACTCTGAAGGAAACATCCTTTAATCAGGCCTATGGTCGAGATTTAATGGAGGCCCAAGAGTGGTGCAG
GAAGTACATGAAATCAGGGAATGTCAAGGACCTCCTCCAAGCCTGGGACCTCTATTATCATGTGTTCCGA
CGAATCTCAAAGACTAGTTAACCGTACGACGTACCAGACTACGCATAAGAAAAGTGAGGATCCACCGGAT
CTAGATAACTGATCATAATCAGCCATACCACATTTGTAGAGGTTTTACTTGCTTTAAAAAACCTCCCACA
CCTCCCCCTGAACCTGAAACATAAAATGAATGCAATTGTTGTTGTTAACTTGTTTATTGCAGCTTATAAT
GGTTACAAATAAAGCAATAGCATCACAAATTTCACAAATAAAGCATTTTTTTCACTGCATTCTAGTTGTG
GTTTGTCCAAACTCATCAATGTATCTTAAGGCGTAAATTGTAAGCGTTAATATTTTGTTAAAATTCGCGT
TAAA
